>Addgene plasmid #70541 | R777-E257 Hs.RASSF3 | depositor full sequence | sequence record 125990 | Full Sequence
TTAACGCTAGCATGGATGTTTTCCCAGTCACGACGTTGTAAAACGACGGCCAGTCTTAAAATTCGAGCTC
GGTCCGAGGATCCGAAATAATGATTTTATTTTGACTGATAGTGACCTGTTCGTTGCAACAAATTGATAAG
CAATGCTTTTTTATAATGCCAACTTTGTACAAAAAAGTTGGCACCATGAGCAGCGGCTACAGCAGCCTGG
AGGAGGACGCCGAGGACTTCTTCTTCACCGCCAGGACCTCCTTCTTCAGGAGAGCGCCCCAGGGCAAGCC
CCGCTCCGGCCAACAAGATGTTGAGAAAGAGAAGGAAACCCACAGTTACCTCAGCAAAGAGGAGATCAAA
GAGAAAGTTCATAAATACAACTTAGCAGTCACAGACAAGTTGAAGATGACCTTGAATTCAAATGGGATTT
ACACTGGCTTCATTAAAGTACAGATGGAACTCTGCAAACCTCCACAGACTTCTCCAAATTCTGGAAAACT
CTCTCCCAGTAGCAATGGCTGTATGAATACACTTCATATCAGCAGCACAAACACTGTCGGGGAAGTGATC
GAGGCCCTGCTCAAAAAGTTTCTCGTGACTGAGAGCCCTGCCAAGTTTGCACTTTATAAGCGTTGTCACA
GGGAAGACCAAGTCTACGCCTGCAAGCTCTCAGACCGGGAACATCCACTCTACCTGCGTTTGGTAGCAGG
GCCCAGAACAGACACACTTAGTTTTGTTCTTCGTGAACATGAAATTGGAGAGTGGGAAGCCTTCAGCCTT
CCAGAACTACAGAATTTCTTGCGCATCTTGGACAAGGAAGAAGATGAACAGCTGCAGAACCTGAAGAGGC
GCTACACAGCCTACAGGCAGAAGCTGGAAGAAGCCCTCCGTGAGGTGTGGAAGCCTGATTAATCAACTTT
CTTGTACAAAGTTGGCATTATAGGAAAGCATTGCTTATCAATTTGTTGCAACGAACAGGTCACTATCAGT
CAAAATAAAATCATTATTTGCATGCAAGCTTAGATCCTCTAGACCAGCCAGGACAGAAATGCCTCGACTT
CGCTGCTACCCAAGGTTGCCGGGTGACGCACACCGTGGAAACGGATGAAGGCACGAACCCAGTGGACATA
AGCCTGTTCGGTTCGTAAGCTGTAATGCAAGTAGCGTATGCGCTCACGCAACTGGTCCAGAACCTTGACC
GAACGCAGCGGTGGTAACGGCGCAGTGGCGGTTTTCATGGCTTGTTATGACTGTTTTTTTGGGGTACAGT
CTATGCCTCGGGCATCCAAGCAGCAAGCGCGTTACGCCGTGGGTCGATGTTTGATGTTATGGAGCAGCAA
CGATGTTACGCAGCAGGGCAGTCGCCCTAAAACAAAGTTAAACATTATGAGGGAAGCGGTGATCGCCGAA
GTATCGACTCAACTATCAGAGGTAGTTGGCGTCATCGAGCGCCATCTCGAACCGACGTTGCTGGCCGTAC
ATTTGTACGGCTCCGCAGTGGATGGCGGCCTGAAGCCACACAGTGATATTGATTTGCTGGTTACGGTGAC
CGTAAGGCTTGATGAAACAACGCGGCGAGCTTTGATCAACGACCTTTTGGAAACTTCGGCTTCCCCTGGA
GAGAGCGAGATTCTCCGCGCTGTAGAAGTCACCATTGTTGTGCACGACGACATCATTCCGTGGCGTTATC
CAGCTAAGCGCGAACTGCAATTTGGAGAATGGCAGCGCAATGACATTCTTGCAGGTATCTTCGAGCCAGC
CACGATCGACATTGATCTGGCTATCTTGCTGACAAAAGCAAGAGAACATAGCGTTGCCTTGGTAGGTCCA
GCGGCGGAGGAACTCTTTGATCCGGTTCCTGAACAGGATCTATTTGAGGCGCTAAATGAAACCTTAACGC
TATGGAACTCGCCGCCCGACTGGGCTGGCGATGAGCGAAATGTAGTGCTTACGTTGTCCCGCATTTGGTA
CAGCGCAGTAACCGGCAAAATCGCGCCGAAGGATGTCGCTGCCGACTGGGCAATGGAGCGCCTGCCGGCC
CAGTATCAGCCCGTCATACTTGAAGCTAGACAGGCTTATCTTGGACAAGAAGAAGATCGCTTGGCCTCGC
GCGCAGATCAGTTGGAAGAATTTGTCCACTACGTGAAAGGCGAGATCACCAAGGTAGTCGGCAAATAACC
CTCGAGCCACCCATGACCAAAATCCCTTAACGTGAGTTACGCGTCGTTCCACTGAGCGTCAGACCCCGTA
GAAAAGATCAAAGGATCTTCTTGAGATCCTTTTTTTCTGCGCGTAATCTGCTGCTTGCAAACAAAAAAAC
CACCGCTACCAGCGGTGGTTTGTTTGCCGGATCAAGAGCTACCAACTCTTTTTCCGAAGGTAACTGGCTT
CAGCAGAGCGCAGATACCAAATACTGTCCTTCTAGTGTAGCCGTAGTTAGGCCACCACTTCAAGAACTCT
GTAGCACCGCCTACATACCTCGCTCTGCTAATCCTGTTACCAGTGGCTGCTGCCAGTGGCGATAAGTCGT
GTCTTACCGGGTTGGACTCAAGACGATAGTTACCGGATAAGGCGCAGCGGTCGGGCTGAACGGGGGGTTC
GTGCACACAGCCCAGCTTGGAGCGAACGACCTACACCGAACTGAGATACCTACAGCGTGAGCATTGAGAA
AGCGCCACGCTTCCCGAAGGGAGAAAGGCGGACAGGTATCCGGTAAGCGGCAGGGTCGGAACAGGAGAGC
GCACGAGGGAGCTTCCAGGGGGAAACGCCTGGTATCTTTATAGTCCTGTCGGGTTTCGCCACCTCTGACT
TGAGCGTCGATTTTTGTGATGCTCGTCAGGGGGGCGGAGCCTATGGAAAAACGCCAGCAACGCGGCCTTT
TTACGGTTCCTGGCCTTTTGCTGGCCTTTTGCTCACATGTTCTTTCCTGCGTTATCCCCTGATTCTGTGG
ATAACCGTATTACCGCCTTTGAGTGAGCTGATACCGCTCGCCGCAGCCGAACGACCGAGCGCAGCGAGTC
AGTGAGCGAGGAAGCGGAAGAGCGCCCAATACGCAAACCGCCTCTCCCCGCGCGTTGGCCGATTCATTAA
TGCAGCTGGCACGACAGGTTTCCCGACTGGAAAGCGGGCAGTGAGCGCAACGCAATTAATACGCGTACCG
CTAGCCAGGAAGAGTTTGTAGAAACGCAAAAAGGCCATCCGTCAGGATGGCCTTCTGCTTAGTTTGATGC
CTGGCAGTTTATGGCGGGCGTCCTGCCCGCCACCCTCCGGGCCGTTGCTTCACAACGTTCAAATCCGCTC
CCGGCGGATTTGTCCTACTCAGGAGAGCGTTCACCGACAAACAACAGATAAAACGAAAGGCCCAGTCTTC
CGACTGAGCCTTTCGTTTTATTTGATGCCTGGCAGTTCCCTACTCTCGCG
Features (pLannotate 1.2.2; 11 found; start..end, strand, type, name):
     18..54      -  CDS            lacZα (fragment): LacZα fragment of β-galactosidase; lacZ fragment
     85..180     +  protein_bind   attL3: mutant version of attL; recombination site for the Gateway® LR reaction LR Clonase™
    186..899     +  CDS            RASSF3: RASF3_HUMAN - Experimental evidence at protein level: Swiss-Prot protein existence level 1. From Homo sapiens (Human).
    907..1000    -  protein_bind   attL2 (fragment): mutant version of attL; recombination site for the Gateway® LR reaction LR Clonase™
   1115..1138    +  promoter       Pc promoter (fragment): intI1 (promoter lies within the coding sequence); class 1 integron promoter
   1314..1370    +  CDS            GmR (fragment): gentamycin acetyltransferase; aacC1; confers resistance to gentamycin
   1377..2168    +  CDS            SmR: aminoglycoside adenylyltransferase (Murphy, 1985); aadA; confers resistance to spectinomycin and streptomycin
   2261..2849    +  rep_origin     ori: high-copy-number ColE1/pMB1/pBR322/pUC origin of replication
   3032..3124    +  CDS            lacI (fragment): lac repressor; lacI; The lac repressor binds to the lac operator to inhibit transcription in E. coli. This inhibition can be relieved by adding lactose or isopropyl-β-D-thiogalactopyranoside (IPTG).
   3179..3206    -  terminator     rrnB T2 terminator: transcription terminator T2 from the E. coli rrnB gene
   3338..3381    +  terminator     rrnB T1 terminator: Escherichia coli rrnB; transcription terminator T1 from the E. coli rrnB gene
