[The description below was written by a language model from this plasmid's Addgene catalogue record and pLannotate feature annotations shown in this document.]
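Description:
R777-E257 Hs.RASSF3 is a Gateway entry clone built on the pDonor-255 backbone, carrying the human RASSF3 open reading frame (reference transcript NM_178169.3) for transfer into destination vectors. The full plasmid is about 3.4 kb, made up of a backbone of roughly 2.7 kb and a 717 bp insert. It is maintained in E. coli at high copy through a ColE1/pUC-type origin and selected with spectinomycin, conferred by the aadA aminoglycoside adenylyltransferase gene (SmR). A fragment of a class 1 integron Pc promoter and a short remnant of a gentamicin acetyltransferase gene lie just upstream of it. These are presumably leftovers of the integron-derived cassette from which the marker was taken.

The RASSF3 coding sequence is flanked by two attL recombination sites, which the automated annotation calls attL3 on the upstream side and a partial attL2 on the downstream side. These are the substrates for LR Clonase, which moves the ORF directionally into any compatible attR-containing destination vector. The entry clone itself has no annotated promoter driving the insert, so expression depends entirely on the destination vector chosen. The ORF retains its native stop codon, so the clone suits expression of untagged RASSF3 or N-terminal fusions, but not C-terminal tags. The rrnB T1 and T2 terminators in the backbone insulate the cloning region from read-through transcription. The small lacZα and lacI fragments appear to be nonfunctional backbone remnants. The clone serves as a source for building RASSF3 expression constructs.
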