Addgene plasmid #70541: R777-E257 Hs.RASSF3
Purpose: Gateway ORF clone of human RASSF3 [NM_178169.3] with stop codon (for native or N-terminal fusions)
Depositing lab: Dominic Esposito. Depositing organization: National Cancer Institute (NCI).
Backbone
  Vector backbone: pDonor-255
  Backbone size w/o insert (bp): 2693
  Vector type: Gateway Entry Clone
Growth in bacteria
  Bacterial resistance: Spectinomycin, 50 μg/mL
  Growth temperature: 37°C
  Growth strain: DH10B
  Copy number: High Copy
Gene/Insert
  Gene/Insert name: RASSF3
  Species: H. sapiens (human)
  Insert size (bp): 717
  GenBank ID: NM_178169.3
  Entrez Gene: RASSF3 (a.k.a. RASSF5)
  Cloning method: Gateway Cloning
  Sequencing primers: 5′ M13F 23-mer (5'-CCCAGTCACGACGTTGTAAAACG); 3′ attLR 23-mer (5'-TAACATCAGAGATTTTGAGACAC)
Terms and licenses: Academic/Nonprofit Terms; Industry Terms: Not Available to Industry
How to cite: R777-E257 Hs.RASSF3 was a gift from Dominic Esposito (Addgene plasmid # 70541 ; http://n2t.net/addgene:70541 ; RRID:Addgene_70541)
