>Addgene plasmid #70541 | R777-E257 Hs.RASSF3 | addgene partial sequence | sequence record 130556 | pCR8_R1 5'-cgaaccgaacaggcttatgt-3'
CGGTGTGCGTCACCCGGCAACCTTGGGTAGCAGCGAAGTCGAGGCATTTCTGTCCTGGCTGGTCTAGAGG
ATCTAAGCTTGCATGCAAATAATGATTTTATTTTGACTGATAGTGACCTGTTCGTTGCAACAAATTGATA
AGCAATGCTTTCCTATAATGCCAACTTTGTACAAGAAAGTTGATTAATCAGGCTTCCACACCTCACGGAG
GGCTTCTTCCAGCTTCTGCCTGTAGGCTGTGTAGCGCCTCTTCAGGTTCTGCAGCTGTTCATCTTCTTCC
TTGTCCAAGATGCGCAAGAAATTCTGTAGTTCTGGAAGGCTGAAGGCTTCCCACTCTCCAATTTCATGTT
CACGAAGAACAAAACTAAGTGTGTCTGTTCTGGGCCCTGCTACCAAACGCAGGTAGAGTGGATGTTCCCG
GTCTGAGAGCTTGCAGGCGTAGACTTGGTCTTCCCTGTGACAACGCTTATAAAGTGCAAACTTGGCAGGG
CTCTCAGTCACGAGAAACTTTTTGAGCAGGGCCTCGATCACTTCCCCGACAGTGTTTGTGCTGCTGATAT
GAAGTGTATTCATACAGCCATTGCTACTGGGAGAGAGTTTTCCAGAATTTGGAGAAGTCTGTGGAGGTTT
GCAGAGTTCCATCTGTACTTTAATGAAGCCAGTGTAAATCCCATTTGAATTCAAGGTCATCTTCAACTTG
TCTGTGACTGCTAAGTTGTATTTATGAACTTTCTCTTTGATCTCCTCTTTGCTGAGGTAACTGTGGGTTT
CCTTCTCTTTCTCAACATCTTGTTGGCCGGAGCGGGGCTTGCCCTGGGGCGCTCTCCTGAAGAAGGAGGT
CCTGGCGGTGAAGAAGAAGTCCTCGGCGTCCTCCTCCAGGCTGCTGTA
